>Addgene plasmid #26544 | phRL-TKlk-lin-41_LCS-2G | depositor full sequence | sequence record 12564 | Author sequence
AGATCTAAATGAGTCTTCGGACCTCGCGGGGGCCGCTTAAGCGGTGGTTAGGGTTTGTCTGACGCGGGGG
GAGGGGGAAGGAACGAAACACTCTCATTCGGAGGCGGCTCGGGGTTTGGTCTTGGTGGCCACGGGCACGC
AGAAGAGCGCCGCGATCCTCTTAAGCACCCCCCCGCCCTCCGTGGAGGCGGGGGTTTGGTCGGCGGGTGG
TAACTGGCGGGCCGCTGACTCGGGCGGGTCGCGCGCCCCAGAGTGTGACCTTTTCGGTCTGCTCGCAGAC
CCCCGGGCGGCGCCGCCGCGGCGGCGACGGGCTCGCTGGGTCCTAGGCTCCATGGGGACCGTATACGTGG
ACAGGCTCTGGAGCATCCGCACGACTGCGGTGATATTACCGGAGACCTTCTGCGGGACGAGCCGGGTCAC
GCGGCTGACGCGGAGCGTCCGTTGGGCGACAAACACCAGGACGGGGCACAGGTACACTATCTTGTCACCC
GGAGGCGCGAGGGACTGCAGGAGCTTCAGGGAGTGGCGCAGCTGCTTCATCCCCGTGGCCCGTTGCTCGC
GTTTGCTGGCGGTGTCCCCGGAAGAAATATATTTGCATGTCTTTAGTTCTATGATGACACAAACCCCGCC
CAGCGTCTTGTCATTGGCGAATTCGAACACGCAGATGCAGTCGGGGCGGCGCGGTCCCAGGTCCACTTCG
CATATTAAGGTGACGCGTGTGGCCTCGAACACCGAGCGACCCTGCAGCGACCCGCTTAAAAGCTTGATTC
TTCTGACACAACAGTCTCGAACTTAAGCTGCAGAAGTTGGTCGTGAGGCACTGGGCAGGTAAGTATCAAG
GTTACAAGACAGGTTTAAGGAGACCAATAGAAACTGGGCTTGTCGAGACAGAGAAGACTCTTGCGTTTCT
GATAGGCACCTATTGGTCTTACTGACATCCACTTTGCCTTTCTCTCCACAGGTGTCCACTCCCAGTTCAA
TTACAGCTCTTAAGGCTAGAGTACTTAATACGACTCACTATAGGCTAGCCACCATGGCTTCCAAGGTGTA
CGACCCCGAGCAACGCAAACGCATGATCACTGGGCCTCAGTGGTGGGCTCGCTGCAAGCAAATGAACGTG
CTGGACTCCTTCATCAACTACTATGATTCCGAGAAGCACGCCGAGAACGCCGTGATTTTTCTGCATGGTA
ACGCTGCCTCCAGCTACCTGTGGAGGCACGTCGTGCCTCACATCGAGCCCGTGGCTAGATGCATCATCCC
TGATCTGATCGGAATGGGTAAGTCCGGCAAGAGCGGGAATGGCTCATATCGCCTCCTGGATCACTACAAG
TACCTCACCGCTTGGTTCGAGCTGCTGAACCTTCCAAAGAAAATCATCTTTGTGGGCCACGACTGGGGGG
CTTGTCTGGCCTTTCACTACTCCTACGAGCACCAAGACAAGATCAAGGCCATCGTCCATGCTGAGAGTGT
CGTGGACGTGATCGAGTCCTGGGACGAGTGGCCTGACATCGAGGAGGATATCGCCCTGATCAAGAGCGAA
GAGGGCGAGAAAATGGTGCTTGAGAATAACTTCTTCGTCGAGACCATGCTCCCAAGCAAGATCATGCGGA
AACTGGAGCCTGAGGAGTTCGCTGCCTACCTGGAGCCATTCAAGGAGAAGGGCGAGGTTAGACGGCCTAC
CCTCTCCTGGCCTCGCGAGATCCCTCTCGTTAAGGGAGGCAAGCCCGACGTCGTCCAGATTGTCCGCAAC
TACAACGCCTACCTTCGGGCCAGCGACGATCTGCCTAAGATGTTCATCGAGTCCGACCCTGGGTTCTTTT
CCAACGCTATTGTCGAGGGAGCTAAGAAGTTCCCTAACACCGAGTTCGTGAAGGTGAAGGGCCTCCACTT
CAGCCAGGAGGACGCTCCAGATGAAATGGGTAAGTACATCAAGAGCTTCGTGGAGCGCGTGCTGAAGAAC
GAGCAGTAATTCTAGAACCGGTCTCGAGAACTCAAGTATACCTTTTATACAACCGTTCTACACTGAACGC
GATGTAAATATCGCAATCCCTTTTTATACAACCATTCTGCCTGTGAACCATTGAAACCTTGAGCTCCATA
TGGGTACCTCTAGAGCGGCCGCTTCGAGCAGACATGATAAGATACATTGATGAGTTTGGACAAACCACAA
CTAGAATGCAGTGAAAAAAATGCTTTATTTGTGAAATTTGTGATGCTATTGCTTTATTTGTAACCATTAT
AAGCTGCAATAAACAAGTTAACAACAACAATTGCATTCATTTTATGTTTCAGGTTCAGGGGGAGGTGTGG
GAGGTTTTTTAAAGCAAGTAAAACCTCTACAAATGTGGTAAAATCGATAAGGATCCAGGTGGCACTTTTC
GGGGAAATGTGCGCGGAACCCCTATTTGTTTATTTTTCTAAATACATTCAAATATGTATCCGCTCATGAG
ACAATAACCCTGATAAATGCTTCAATAATATTGAAAAAGGAAGAGTATGAGTATTCAACATTTCCGTGTC
GCCCTTATTCCCTTTTTTGCGGCATTTTGCCTTCCTGTTTTTGCTCACCCAGAAACGCTGGTGAAAGTAA
AAGATGCTGAAGATCAGTTGGGTGCACGAGTGGGTTACATCGAACTGGATCTCAACAGCGGTAAGATCCT
TGAGAGTTTTCGCCCCGAAGAACGTTTTCCAATGATGAGCACTTTTAAAGTTCTGCTATGTGGCGCGGTA
TTATCCCGTATTGACGCCGGGCAAGAGCAACTCGGTCGCCGCATACACTATTCTCAGAATGACTTGGTTG
AGTACTCACCAGTCACAGAAAAGCATCTTACGGATGGCATGACAGTAAGAGAATTATGCAGTGCTGCCAT
AACCATGAGTGATAACACTGCGGCCAACTTACTTCTGACAACGATCGGAGGACCGAAGGAGCTAACCGCT
TTTTTGCACAACATGGGGGATCATGTAACTCGCCTTGATCGTTGGGAACCGGAGCTGAATGAAGCCATAC
CAAACGACGAGCGTGACACCACGATGCCTGTAGCAATGGCAACAACGTTGCGCAAACTATTAACTGGCGA
ACTACTTACTCTAGCTTCCCGGCAACAATTAATAGACTGGATGGAGGCGGATAAAGTTGCAGGACCACTT
CTGCGCTCGGCCCTTCCGGCTGGCTGGTTTATTGCTGATAAATCTGGAGCCGGTGAGCGTGGGTCTCGCG
GTATCATTGCAGCACTGGGGCCAGATGGTAAGCCCTCCCGTATCGTAGTTATCTACACGACGGGGAGTCA
GGCAACTATGGATGAACGAAATAGACAGATCGCTGAGATAGGTGCCTCACTGATTAAGCATTGGTAACTG
TCAGACCAAGTTTACTCATATATACTTTAGATTGATTTAAAACTTCATTTTTAATTTAAAAGGATCTAGG
TGAAGATCCTTTTTGATAATCTCATGACCAAAATCCCTTAACGTGAGTTTTCGTTCCACTGAGCGTCAGA
CCCCGTAGAAAAGATCAAAGGATCTTCTTGAGATCCTTTTTTTCTGCGCGTAATCTGCTGCTTGCAAACA
AAAAAACCACCGCTACCAGCGGTGGTTTGTTTGCCGGATCAAGAGCTACCAACTCTTTTTCCGAAGGTAA
CTGGCTTCAGCAGAGCGCAGATACCAAATACTGTTCTTCTAGTGTAGCCGTAGTTAGGCCACCACTTCAA
GAACTCTGTAGCACCGCCTACATACCTCGCTCTGCTAATCCTGTTACCAGTGGCTGCTGCCAGTGGCGAT
AAGTCGTGTCTTACCGGGTTGGACTCAAGACGATAGTTACCGGATAAGGCGCAGCGGTCGGGCTGAACGG
GGGGTTCGTGCACACAGCCCAGCTTGGAGCGAACGACCTACACCGAACTGAGATACCTACAGCGTGAGCT
ATGAGAAAGCGCCACGCTTCCCGAAGGGAGAAAGGCGGACAGGTATCCGGTAAGCGGCAGGGTCGGAACA
GGAGAGCGCACGAGGGAGCTTCCAGGGGGAAACGCCTGGTATCTTTATAGTCCTGTCGGGTTTCGCCACC
TCTGACTTGAGCGTCGATTTTTGTGATGCTCGTCAGGGGGGCGGAGCCTATGGAAAAACGCCAGCAACGC
GGCCTTTTTACGGTTCCTGGCCTTTTGCTGGCCTTTTGCTCACATGGCTCGAC
Features (pLannotate 1.2.2; 9 found; start..end, strand, type, name):
      8..759     +  promoter       HSV TK promoter: herpes simplex virus thymidine kinase promoter
    829..961     +  intron         chimeric intron: chimera between introns from human β-globin and immunoglobulin heavy chain genes
   1006..1024    +  promoter       T7 promoter: promoter for bacteriophage T7 RNA polymerase
   1034..1969    +  CDS            hRluc: Renilla luciferase human codon-optimized
   2138..2259    -  polyA_signal   SV40 poly(A) signal: SV40 polyadenylation signal
   2282..2350    -  CDS            large T antigen (fragment): large T antigen from SV40 (simian virus 40)
   2392..2496    +  promoter       AmpR promoter: bla
   2497..3357    +  CDS            AmpR: β-lactamase; bla; confers resistance to ampicillin, carbenicillin, and related antibiotics
   3528..4116    +  rep_origin     ori: high-copy-number ColE1/pMB1/pBR322/pUC origin of replication
