[The description below was written by a language model from this plasmid's Addgene catalogue record and pLannotate feature annotations shown in this document.]
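Description:
phRL-TKlk-lin-41_LCS-2G is a mammalian expression reporter plasmid built on phRL-TKlkF, a laboratory-modified 4,075 bp backbone. With its 108 bp insert, the depositor's full sequence is 4,183 nt. It is propagated in E. coli through a high-copy ColE1/pUC-type origin and selected with ampicillin via the β-lactamase gene under its native bla promoter. The record shows no mammalian selection marker, which is consistent with transient transfection use.

The reporter unit is driven by the herpes simplex virus thymidine kinase promoter, a constitutive promoter of modest strength. It is followed by a chimeric β-globin/immunoglobulin intron that promotes efficient processing of the transcript. A T7 promoter lies just upstream of the coding region and would permit in vitro transcription. The coding sequence is human codon-optimized Renilla luciferase (hRluc), and an SV40 polyadenylation signal with a small adjoining large T antigen fragment is annotated downstream.

The insert was cloned between XhoI and SacI sites, both retained. It is not annotated in the feature table, but the unannotated gap between the end of hRluc and the poly(A) region suggests it sits in the reporter's 3′ untranslated region. It derives from the C. elegans lin-41 gene and carries two target sites whose seed regions have both been mutated.

lin-41 is a classic microRNA-regulated gene, and the associated study concerns target recognition and repression by primary microRNAs. This construct most plausibly serves as a seed-mutant reporter for comparing Renilla luciferase output against a version with intact sites. The record does not spell out the exact nucleotide changes or the experimental design.
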