Addgene plasmid #26544: phRL-TKlk-lin-41_LCS-2G
Depositing lab: Chang-Zheng Chen. Depositing organization: Stanford University. Publication: The potential functions of primary microRNAs in target recognition and repression. Trujillo RD, Yue SB, Tang Y, O'Gorman WE, Chen CZ. EMBO J. 2010 Oct 6;29(19):3272-85. doi: 10.1038/emboj.2010.208. Epub 2010 Aug 31. PubMed 20808284.
Backbone
  Vector backbone: phRL-TKlkF
  Backbone manufacturer: Chang-Zheng Chen Lab
  Backbone size w/o insert (bp): 4075
  Vector type: Mammalian Expression
Growth in bacteria
  Bacterial resistance: Ampicillin, 100 μg/mL
  Growth temperature: 37°C
  Growth strain: DH5alpha
  Copy number: Unknown
Gene/Insert
  Gene/Insert name: lin-41_LCS-2G (alt name: lin-41 LCS-2G)
  Species: C. elegans (nematode)
  Insert size (bp): 108
  Mutation: Seed regions of both target sites are mutated.
  Cloning method: Restriction Enzyme; 5′ cloning site XhoI (not destroyed); 3′ cloning site SacI (not destroyed)
  Sequencing primers: 5′ n/a; 3′ EBV rev
Terms and licenses: Academic/Nonprofit Terms; Industry Terms: Not Available to Industry
How to cite: phRL-TKlk-lin-41_LCS-2G was a gift from Chang-Zheng Chen (Addgene plasmid # 26544 ; http://n2t.net/addgene:26544 ; RRID:Addgene_26544)
