>Addgene plasmid #26544 | phRL-TKlk-lin-41_LCS-2G | addgene partial sequence | sequence record 32782 | 26544 with EBV-rev
TCAAGGTTTCAATGGTTCACAGGCAGAATGGTTGTATAAAAAGGGATTGCGATATTTACATCGCGTTCAG
TGTAGAACGGTTGTATAAAAGGTATACTTGAGTTCTCGAGACCGGTTCTAGAATTACTGCTCGTTCTTCA
GCACGCGCTCCACGAAGCTCTTGATGTACTTACCCATTTCATCTGGAGCGTCCTCCTGGCTGAAGTGGAG
GCCCTTCACCTTCACGAACTCGGTGTTAGGGAACTTCTTAGCTCCCTCGACAATAGCGTTGGAAAAGAAC
CCAGGGTCGGACTCGATGAACATCTTAGGCAGATCGTCGCTGGCCCGAAGGTAGGCGTTGTAGTTGCGGA
CAATCTGGACGACGTCGGGCTTGCCTCCCTTAACGAGAGGGATCTCGCGAGGCCAGGAGAGGGTAGGCCG
TCTAACCTCGCCCTTCTCCTTGAATGGCTCCAGGTAGGCAGCGAACTCCTCAGGCTCCAGTTTCCGCATG
ATCTTGCTTGGGAGCATGGTCTCGACGAAGAAGTTATTCTCAAGCACCATTTTCTCGCCCTCTTCGCTCT
TGATCAGGGCGATATCCTCCTCGATGTCAGGCCACTCGTCCCAGGACTCGATCACGTCCACGANACTCTC
AGCATGGACGATGGCCTTGATCTTGTCTTTGGTGCTCGTAGGAGTAGTGAAAGGCCAGACAAGCCCCCCA
GTCGTGGCCCACAAAGATGATTTTCTTTGGAANGTTCAGCAGCTCGAACCAAGCGGTGANGTACTTGTAG
TGATCCC
